Addgene plasmid #211694: pCF827-sgNT-2_U6-sgRNA-EFS-Cas9-P2A-mNeonGreen
Purpose: U6-sgRNA-EFS-Cas9-P2A-mNeonGreen
Depositing lab: Christof Fellmann. Depositing organization: J. David Gladstone Institutes. Publication: Targeting the non-coding genome and temozolomide signature enables CRISPR-mediated glioma oncolysis. Tan IL, Perez AR, Lew RJ, Sun X, Baldwin A, Zhu YK, Shah MM, Berger MS, Doudna JA, Fellmann C. Cell Rep. 2023 Nov 28;42(11):113339. doi: 10.1016/j.celrep.2023.113339. Epub 2023 Nov 2. PubMed 37917583.
Backbone
  Vector backbone: pCF827
  Vector type: Mammalian Expression, Lentiviral, CRISPR
Growth in bacteria
  Bacterial resistance: Ampicillin, 100 μg/mL
  Growth temperature: 37°C
  Growth strain: NEB Stable
  Copy number: Unknown
Gene/Insert
  Gene/Insert name: SpyCas9 and sgNT-2 guide RNA vector
  gRNA/shRNA sequence: GCGATGGGGGGGTGGGTAGC
Terms and licenses: Academic/Nonprofit Terms; Industry Terms: Not Available to Industry
How to cite: pCF827-sgNT-2_U6-sgRNA-EFS-Cas9-P2A-mNeonGreen was a gift from Christof Fellmann (Addgene plasmid # 211694 ; http://n2t.net/addgene:211694 ; RRID:Addgene_211694)
