[The description below was written by a language model from this plasmid's Addgene catalogue record and pLannotate feature annotations shown in this document.]
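Description:
pCF827-sgNT-2_U6-sgRNA-EFS-Cas9-P2A-mNeonGreen is an 11.4 kb all-in-one lentiviral CRISPR vector built on the pCF827 backbone for mammalian expression of Streptococcus pyogenes Cas9 together with a single guide RNA. It is propagated in E. coli through a high-copy ColE1/pUC-type origin and selected with ampicillin via the bla gene. A recombination-limiting strain is listed for growth, as is common for plasmids carrying repeated LTRs.

The transfer cassette has a third-generation, self-inactivating layout. A CMV enhancer/promoter replaces the U3 region upstream of a truncated HIV-1 5' LTR and drives genomic RNA production in packaging cells. It is followed by the Ψ packaging signal with a partial gag sequence, the Rev response element for nuclear export, and the cPPT/CTS, which aids nuclear import. The 3' LTR carries the ΔU3 deletion, which silences LTR promoter activity after integration, and a bGH polyadenylation signal lies downstream of it.

Two expression units lie between these viral elements. A human U6 RNA polymerase III promoter transcribes the sgRNA, consisting of the sgNT-2 spacer fused to a tracrRNA-derived scaffold. The name suggests a non-targeting control guide, although the record does not say so explicitly. Downstream, the compact EF-1α core (EFS) promoter drives Cas9 linked through a P2A self-cleaving peptide to mNeonGreen. The P2A is named in the construct title but not annotated in the feature table. This arrangement yields nuclease and green fluorescent reporter as separate proteins from one transcript, with a WPRE enhancing expression.

The fluorescent marker allows transduced cells to be identified or sorted without drug selection. The associated publication concerns CRISPR-mediated killing of glioma cells, where a construct like this would plausibly serve as a guide control.
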