Features (pLannotate 1.2.2; 24 found; start..end, strand, type, name):
     31..83      -  misc_feature   bom (fragment): basis of mobility region from pBR322
    232..611     +  enhancer       CMV enhancer: human cytomegalovirus immediate early enhancer
    612..811     +  promoter       CMV promoter: human cytomegalovirus (CMV) immediate early promoter
    829..1009    +  LTR            5' LTR (truncated): truncated 5' long terminal repeat (LTR) from HIV-1
   1056..1181    +  misc_feature   HIV-1 Ψ: packaging signal of human immunodeficiency virus type 1
   1165..1528    +  CDS            HIV-1 gag (fragment): gag protein from human immunodeficiency virus 1; gag
   1674..1907    +  misc_feature   RRE: The Rev response element (RRE) of HIV-1 allows for Rev-dependent mRNA export from the nucleus to the cytoplasm.
   2284..2384    +  CDS            Rev (fragment): human immunodeficiency virus 1 (HIV-1) Rev protein; rev; enhances nuclear export of unspliced and incompletely spliced viral mRNAs
   2434..2551    +  misc_feature   cPPT/CTS: central polypurine tract and central termination sequence of HIV-1
   2602..2842    +  promoter       U6 promoter: RNA polymerase III promoter for human U6 snRNA
   2890..2957    +  misc_RNA       tracrRNA (fragment): trans-activating CRISPR RNA for the Streptococcus pyogenes CRISPR/Cas9 system
   2976..2994    +  CDS            small t antigen (fragment): SV40 (simian virus 40) small t antigen
   3020..3231    +  promoter       EF-1α core promoter: core promoter for human elongation factor EF-1α
   3256..7359    +  CDS            Cas9: Cas9 (Csn1) endonuclease from the Streptococcus pyogenes Type II CRISPR/Cas system generates RNA-guided double strand breaks in DNA
   7498..8205    +  CDS            mNeonGreen: mNeonGreen is a basic (constitutively fluorescent) green/yellow fluorescent protein published in 2013, derived from Branchiostoma lanceolatum. It is reported to be a very rapidly-maturing monomer with moderate acid sensitivity.
   8224..8812    +  misc_feature   WPRE: woodchuck hepatitis virus posttranscriptional regulatory element
   8863..8882    +  misc_feature   cPPT/CTS (fragment): central polypurine tract and central termination sequence of HIV-1
   8884..9117    +  LTR            3' LTR (ΔU3): self-inactivating 3' long terminal repeat (LTR) from HIV-1
   9149..9373    +  polyA_signal   bGH poly(A) signal: bovine growth hormone polyadenylation signal
   9377..9396    +  promoter       SV40 promoter (fragment): SV40 enhancer and early promoter
   9417..9467    -  CDS            lacI (fragment): lac repressor; lacI; The lac repressor binds to the lac operator to inhibit transcription in E. coli. This inhibition can be relieved by adding lactose or isopropyl-β-D-thiogalactopyranoside (IPTG).
   9650..10238   -  rep_origin     ori: high-copy-number ColE1/pMB1/pBR322/pUC origin of replication
  10409..11269   -  CDS            AmpR: β-lactamase; bla; confers resistance to ampicillin, carbenicillin, and related antibiotics
  11270..11374   -  promoter       AmpR promoter: bla
>Addgene plasmid #211694 | pCF827-sgNT-2_U6-sgRNA-EFS-Cas9-P2A-mNeonGreen | addgene full sequence | sequence record 420077 | Addgene NGS Result
GTCGACGGATCGGGAGATCTCCCGATCCCCTATGGTGCACTCTCAGTACAATCTGCTCTGATGCCGCATA
GTTAAGCCAGTATCTGCTCCCTGCTTGTGTGTTGGAGGTCGCTGAGTAGTGCGCGAGCAAAATTTAAGCT
ACAACAAGGCAAGGCTTGACCGACAATTGCATGAAGAATCTGCTTAGGGTTAGGCGTTTTGCGCTGCTTC
GCGATGTACGGGCCAGATATTGACATTGATTATTGACTAGTTATTAATAGTAATCAATTACGGGGTCATT
AGTTCATAGCCCATATATGGAGTTCCGCGTTACATAACTTACGGTAAATGGCCCGCCTGGCTGACCGCCC
AACGACCCCCGCCCATTGACGTCAATAATGACGTATGTTCCCATAGTAACGCCAATAGGGACTTTCCATT
GACGTCAATGGGTGGAGTATTTACGGTAAACTGCCCACTTGGCAGTACATCAAGTGTATCATATGCCAAG
TACGCCCCCTATTGACGTCAATGACGGTAAATGGCCCGCCTGGCATTATGCCCAGTACATGACCTTATGG
GACTTTCCTACTTGGCAGTACATCTACGTATTAGTCATCGCTATTACCATGGTGATGCGGTTTTGGCAGT
ACATCAATGGGCGTGGATAGCGGTTTGACTCACGGGGATTTCCAAGTCTCCACCCCATTGACGTCAATGG
GAGTTTGTTTTGGCACCAAAATCAACGGGACTTTCCAAAATGTCGTAACAACTCCGCCCCATTGACGCAA
ATGGGCGGTAGGCGTGTACGGTGGGAGGTCTATATAAGCAGCGCGTTTTGCCTGTACTGGGTCTCTCTGG
TTAGACCAGATCTGAGCCTGGGAGCTCTCTGGCTAACTAGGGAACCCACTGCTTAAGCCTCAATAAAGCT
TGCCTTGAGTGCTTCAAGTAGTGTGTGCCCGTCTGTTGTGTGACTCTGGTAACTAGAGATCCCTCAGACC
CTTTTAGTCAGTGTGGAAAATCTCTAGCAGTGGCGCCCGAACAGGGACTTGAAAGCGAAAGGGAAACCAG
AGGAGCTCTCTCGACGCAGGACTCGGCTTGCTGAAGCGCGCACGGCAAGAGGCGAGGGGCGGCGACTGGT
GAGTACGCCAAAAATTTTGACTAGCGGAGGCTAGAAGGAGAGAGATGGGTGCGAGAGCGTCAGTATTAAG
CGGGGGAGAATTAGATCGCGATGGGAAAAAATTCGGTTAAGGCCAGGGGGAAAGAAAAAATATAAATTAA
AACATATAGTATGGGCAAGCAGGGAGCTAGAACGATTCGCAGTTAATCCTGGCCTGTTAGAAACATCAGA
AGGCTGTAGACAAATACTGGGACAGCTACAACCATCCCTTCAGACAGGATCAGAAGAACTTAGATCATTA
TATAATACAGTAGCAACCCTCTATTGTGTGCATCAAAGGATAGAGATAAAAGACACCAAGGAAGCTTTAG
ACAAGATAGAGGAAGAGCAAAACAAAAGTAAGACCACCGCACAGCAAGCGGCCGCTGATCTTCAGACCTG
GAGGAGGAGATATGAGGGACAATTGGAGAAGTGAATTATATAAATATAAAGTAGTAAAAATTGAACCATT
AGGAGTAGCACCCACCAAGGCAAAGAGAAGAGTGGTGCAGAGAGAAAAAAGAGCAGTGGGAATAGGAGCT
TTGTTCCTTGGGTTCTTGGGAGCAGCAGGAAGCACTATGGGCGCAGCGTCAATGACGCTGACGGTACAGG
CCAGACAATTATTGTCTGGTATAGTGCAGCAGCAGAACAATTTGCTGAGGGCTATTGAGGCGCAACAGCA
TCTGTTGCAACTCACAGTCTGGGGCATCAAGCAGCTCCAGGCAAGAATCCTGGCTGTGGAAAGATACCTA
AAGGATCAACAGCTCCTGGGGATTTGGGGTTGCTCTGGAAAACTCATTTGCACCACTGCTGTGCCTTGGA
ATGCTAGTTGGAGTAATAAATCTCTGGAACAGATTTGGAATCACACGACCTGGATGGAGTGGGACAGAGA
AATTAACAATTACACAAGCTTAATACACTCCTTAATTGAAGAATCGCAAAACCAGCAAGAAAAGAATGAA
CAAGAATTATTGGAATTAGATAAATGGGCAAGTTTGTGGAATTGGTTTAACATAACAAATTGGCTGTGGT
ATATAAAATTATTCATAATGATAGTAGGAGGCTTGGTAGGTTTAAGAATAGTTTTTGCTGTACTTTCTAT
AGTGAATAGAGTTAGGCAGGGATATTCACCATTATCGTTTCAGACCCACCTCCCAACCCCGAGGGGACCC
GACAGGCCCGAAGGAATAGAAGAAGAAGGTGGAGAGAGAGACAGAGACAGATCCATTCGATTAGTGAACG
GATCGGCACTGCGTGCGCCAATTCTGCAGACAAATGGCAGTATTCATCCACAATTTTAAAAGAAAAGGGG
GGATTGGGGGGTACAGTGCAGGGGAAAGAATAGTAGACATAATAGCAACAGACATACAAACTAAAGAATT
ACAAAAACAAATTACAAAAATTCAAAATTTTCGGGTTTATTACAGGGACAGCAGAGATCCAGTTTGGTTA
ATTAAGGTACCGAGGGCCTATTTCCCATGATTCCTTCATATTTGCATATACGATACAAGGCTGTTAGAGA
GATAATTAGAATTAATTTGACTGTAAACACAAAGATATTAGTACAAAATACGTGACGTAGAAAGTAATAA
TTTCTTGGGTAGTTTGCAGTTTTAAAATTATGTTTTAAAATGGACTATCATATGCTTACCGTAACTTGAA
AGTATTTCGATTTCTTGGCTTTATATATCTTGTGGAAAGGACGAAACACCGGCGATGGGGGGGTGGGTAG
CGTTTAAGAGCTATGCTGGAAACAGCATAGCAAGTTTAAATAAGGCTAGTCCGTTATCAACTTGAAAAAG
TGGCACCGAGTCGGTGCTTTTTTTGAATTCGCTAGCTAGGTCTTGAAAGGAGTGGGAATTGGCTCCGGTG
CCCGTCAGTGGGCAGAGCGCACATCGCCCACAGTCCCCGAGAAGTTGGGGGGAGGGGTCGGCAATTGATC
CGGTGCCTAGAGAAGGTGGCGCGGGGTAAACTGGGAAAGTGATGTCGTGTACTGGCTCCGCCTTTTTCCC
GAGGGTGGGGGAGAACCGTATATAAGTGCAGTAGTCGCCGTGAACGTTCTTTTTCGCAACGGGTTTGCCG
CCAGAACACAGGACCGGTTCTAGAGCGCTGCCACCATGGACAAGAAGTACAGCATCGGCCTGGACATCGG
CACCAACTCTGTGGGCTGGGCCGTGATCACCGACGAGTACAAGGTGCCCAGCAAGAAATTCAAGGTGCTG
GGCAACACCGACCGGCACAGCATCAAGAAGAACCTGATCGGAGCCCTGCTGTTCGACAGCGGCGAAACAG
CCGAGGCCACCCGGCTGAAGAGAACCGCCAGAAGAAGATACACCAGACGGAAGAACCGGATCTGCTATCT
GCAAGAGATCTTCAGCAACGAGATGGCCAAGGTGGACGACAGCTTCTTCCACAGACTGGAAGAGTCCTTC
CTGGTGGAAGAGGATAAGAAGCACGAGCGGCACCCCATCTTCGGCAACATCGTGGACGAGGTGGCCTACC
ACGAGAAGTACCCCACCATCTACCACCTGAGAAAGAAACTGGTGGACAGCACCGACAAGGCCGACCTGCG
GCTGATCTATCTGGCCCTGGCCCACATGATCAAGTTCCGGGGCCACTTCCTGATCGAGGGCGACCTGAAC
CCCGACAACAGCGACGTGGACAAGCTGTTCATCCAGCTGGTGCAGACCTACAACCAGCTGTTCGAGGAAA
ACCCCATCAACGCCAGCGGCGTGGACGCCAAGGCCATCCTGTCTGCCAGACTGAGCAAGAGCAGACGGCT
GGAAAATCTGATCGCCCAGCTGCCCGGCGAGAAGAAGAATGGCCTGTTCGGAAACCTGATTGCCCTGAGC
CTGGGCCTGACCCCCAACTTCAAGAGCAACTTCGACCTGGCCGAGGATGCCAAACTGCAGCTGAGCAAGG
ACACCTACGACGACGACCTGGACAACCTGCTGGCCCAGATCGGCGACCAGTACGCCGACCTGTTTCTGGC
CGCCAAGAACCTGTCCGACGCCATCCTGCTGAGCGACATCCTGAGAGTGAACACCGAGATCACCAAGGCC
CCCCTGAGCGCCTCTATGATCAAGAGATACGACGAGCACCACCAGGACCTGACCCTGCTGAAAGCTCTCG
TGCGGCAGCAGCTGCCTGAGAAGTACAAAGAGATTTTCTTCGACCAGAGCAAGAACGGCTACGCCGGCTA
CATTGACGGCGGAGCCAGCCAGGAAGAGTTCTACAAGTTCATCAAGCCCATCCTGGAAAAGATGGACGGC
ACCGAGGAACTGCTCGTGAAGCTGAACAGAGAGGACCTGCTGCGGAAGCAGCGGACCTTCGACAACGGCA
GCATCCCCCACCAGATCCACCTGGGAGAGCTGCACGCCATTCTGCGGCGGCAGGAAGATTTTTACCCATT
CCTGAAGGACAACCGGGAAAAGATCGAGAAGATCCTGACCTTCCGCATCCCCTACTACGTGGGCCCTCTG
GCCAGGGGAAACAGCAGATTCGCCTGGATGACCAGAAAGAGCGAGGAAACCATCACCCCCTGGAACTTCG
AGGAAGTGGTGGACAAGGGCGCTTCCGCCCAGAGCTTCATCGAGCGGATGACCAACTTCGATAAGAACCT
GCCCAACGAGAAGGTGCTGCCCAAGCACAGCCTGCTGTACGAGTACTTCACCGTGTATAACGAGCTGACC
AAAGTGAAATACGTGACCGAGGGAATGAGAAAGCCCGCCTTCCTGAGCGGCGAGCAGAAAAAGGCCATCG
TGGACCTGCTGTTCAAGACCAACCGGAAAGTGACCGTGAAGCAGCTGAAAGAGGACTACTTCAAGAAAAT
CGAGTGCTTCGACTCCGTGGAAATCTCCGGCGTGGAAGATCGGTTCAACGCCTCCCTGGGCACATACCAC
GATCTGCTGAAAATTATCAAGGACAAGGACTTCCTGGACAATGAGGAAAACGAGGACATTCTGGAAGATA
TCGTGCTGACCCTGACACTGTTTGAGGACAGAGAGATGATCGAGGAACGGCTGAAAACCTATGCCCACCT
GTTCGACGACAAAGTGATGAAGCAGCTGAAGCGGCGGAGATACACCGGCTGGGGCAGGCTGAGCCGGAAG
CTGATCAACGGCATCCGGGACAAGCAGTCCGGCAAGACAATCCTGGATTTCCTGAAGTCCGACGGCTTCG
CCAACAGAAACTTCATGCAGCTGATCCACGACGACAGCCTGACCTTTAAAGAGGACATCCAGAAAGCCCA
GGTGTCCGGCCAGGGCGATAGCCTGCACGAGCACATTGCCAATCTGGCCGGCAGCCCCGCCATTAAGAAG
GGCATCCTGCAGACAGTGAAGGTGGTGGACGAGCTCGTGAAAGTGATGGGCCGGCACAAGCCCGAGAACA
TCGTGATCGAAATGGCCAGAGAGAACCAGACCACCCAGAAGGGACAGAAGAACAGCCGCGAGAGAATGAA
GCGGATCGAAGAGGGCATCAAAGAGCTGGGCAGCCAGATCCTGAAAGAACACCCCGTGGAAAACACCCAG
CTGCAGAACGAGAAGCTGTACCTGTACTACCTGCAGAATGGGCGGGATATGTACGTGGACCAGGAACTGG
ACATCAACCGGCTGTCCGACTACGATGTGGACCATATCGTGCCTCAGAGCTTTCTGAAGGACGACTCCAT
CGACAACAAGGTGCTGACCAGAAGCGACAAGAACCGGGGCAAGAGCGACAACGTGCCCTCCGAAGAGGTC
GTGAAGAAGATGAAGAACTACTGGCGGCAGCTGCTGAACGCCAAGCTGATTACCCAGAGAAAGTTCGACA
ATCTGACCAAGGCCGAGAGAGGCGGCCTGAGCGAACTGGATAAGGCCGGCTTCATCAAGAGACAGCTGGT
GGAAACCCGGCAGATCACAAAGCACGTGGCACAGATCCTGGACTCCCGGATGAACACTAAGTACGACGAG
AATGACAAGCTGATCCGGGAAGTGAAAGTGATCACCCTGAAGTCCAAGCTGGTGTCCGATTTCCGGAAGG
ATTTCCAGTTTTACAAAGTGCGCGAGATCAACAACTACCACCACGCCCACGACGCCTACCTGAACGCCGT
CGTGGGAACCGCCCTGATCAAAAAGTACCCTAAGCTGGAAAGCGAGTTCGTGTACGGCGACTACAAGGTG
TACGACGTGCGGAAGATGATCGCCAAGAGCGAGCAGGAAATCGGCAAGGCTACCGCCAAGTACTTCTTCT
ACAGCAACATCATGAACTTTTTCAAGACCGAGATTACCCTGGCCAACGGCGAGATCCGGAAGCGGCCTCT
GATCGAGACAAACGGCGAAACCGGGGAGATCGTGTGGGATAAGGGCCGGGATTTTGCCACCGTGCGGAAA
GTGCTGAGCATGCCCCAAGTGAATATCGTGAAAAAGACCGAGGTGCAGACAGGCGGCTTCAGCAAAGAGT
CTATCCTGCCCAAGAGGAACAGCGATAAGCTGATCGCCAGAAAGAAGGACTGGGACCCTAAGAAGTACGG
CGGCTTCGACAGCCCCACCGTGGCCTATTCTGTGCTGGTGGTGGCCAAAGTGGAAAAGGGCAAGTCCAAG
AAACTGAAGAGTGTGAAAGAGCTGCTGGGGATCACCATCATGGAAAGAAGCAGCTTCGAGAAGAATCCCA
TCGACTTTCTGGAAGCCAAGGGCTACAAAGAAGTGAAAAAGGACCTGATCATCAAGCTGCCTAAGTACTC
CCTGTTCGAGCTGGAAAACGGCCGGAAGAGAATGCTGGCCTCTGCCGGCGAACTGCAGAAGGGAAACGAA
CTGGCCCTGCCCTCCAAATATGTGAACTTCCTGTACCTGGCCAGCCACTATGAGAAGCTGAAGGGCTCCC
CCGAGGATAATGAGCAGAAACAGCTGTTTGTGGAACAGCACAAGCACTACCTGGACGAGATCATCGAGCA
GATCAGCGAGTTCTCCAAGAGAGTGATCCTGGCCGACGCTAATCTGGACAAAGTGCTGTCCGCCTACAAC
AAGCACCGGGATAAGCCCATCAGAGAGCAGGCCGAGAATATCATCCACCTGTTTACCCTGACCAATCTGG
GAGCCCCTGCCGCCTTCAAGTACTTTGACACCACCATCGACCGGAAGAGGTACACCAGCACCAAAGAGGT
GCTGGACGCCACCCTGATCCACCAGAGCATCACCGGCCTGTACGAGACACGGATCGACCTGTCTCAGCTG
GGAGGCGACAAGCGACCTGCCGCCACAAAGAAGGCTGGACAGGCTAAGAAGAAGAAAGATTACAAAGACG
ATGACGATAAGGGATCCGGCGCAACAAACTTCTCTCTGCTGAAACAAGCCGGAGATGTCGAAGAGAATCC
TGGACCGATGGTCAGTAAGGGCGAAGAAGATAATATGGCTTCCTTGCCTGCCACACATGAACTCCACATA
TTCGGGTCTATCAACGGCGTGGACTTCGACATGGTTGGGCAAGGAACCGGAAATCCCAACGATGGATACG
AGGAGCTGAACCTGAAGTCAACGAAAGGTGATCTTCAATTCTCCCCCTGGATTCTCGTCCCTCACATTGG
CTATGGTTTCCACCAGTACCTCCCGTACCCTGACGGGATGTCTCCATTCCAAGCCGCAATGGTAGATGGG
TCAGGCTACCAAGTTCACAGAACTATGCAGTTTGAAGATGGTGCATCTCTGACAGTAAATTACAGGTATA
CCTACGAAGGTTCACACATCAAAGGAGAAGCTCAGGTGAAAGGTACGGGATTCCCAGCAGACGGCCCAGT
AATGACCAATTCCCTCACGGCTGCCGACTGGTGCAGGAGTAAAAAGACATATCCAAATGACAAGACTATT
ATCTCTACTTTCAAATGGTCTTATACGACAGGCAACGGAAAGAGGTATCGGTCAACCGCGCGCACAACAT
ATACGTTTGCTAAGCCTATGGCTGCCAATTATCTGAAAAATCAGCCCATGTATGTATTTAGAAAAACCGA
ACTGAAGCACTCCAAAACTGAATTGAACTTCAAAGAGTGGCAAAAGGCCTTCACCGATGTCATGGGCATG
GATGAATTGTATAAGTGAACGCGTTAAGTCGACAATCAACCTCTGGATTACAAAATTTGTGAAAGATTGA
CTGGTATTCTTAACTATGTTGCTCCTTTTACGCTATGTGGATACGCTGCTTTAATGCCTTTGTATCATGC
TATTGCTTCCCGTATGGCTTTCATTTTCTCCTCCTTGTATAAATCCTGGTTGCTGTCTCTTTATGAGGAG
TTGTGGCCCGTTGTCAGGCAACGTGGCGTGGTGTGCACTGTGTTTGCTGACGCAACCCCCACTGGTTGGG
GCATTGCCACCACCTGTCAGCTCCTTTCCGGGACTTTCGCTTTCCCCCTCCCTATTGCCACGGCGGAACT
CATCGCCGCCTGCCTTGCCCGCTGCTGGACAGGGGCTCGGCTGTTGGGCACTGACAATTCCGTGGTGTTG
TCGGGGAAATCATCGTCCTTTCCTTGGCTGCTCGCCTGTGTTGCCACCTGGATTCTGCGCGGGACGTCCT
TCTGCTACGTCCCTTCGGCCCTCAATCCAGCGGACCTTCCTTCCCGCGGCCTGCTGCCGGCTCTGCGGCC
TCTTCCGCGTCTTCGCCTTCGCCCTCAGACGAGTCGGATCTCCCTTTGGGCCGCCTCCCCGCGTCGACTT
TAAGACCAATGACTTACAAGGCAGCTGTAGATCTTAGCCACTTTTTAAAAGAAAAGGGGGGACTGGAAGG
GCTAATTCACTCCCAACGAAGACAAGATCTGCTTTTTGCTTGTACTGGGTCTCTCTGGTTAGACCAGATC
TGAGCCTGGGAGCTCTCTGGCTAACTAGGGAACCCACTGCTTAAGCCTCAATAAAGCTTGCCTTGAGTGC
TTCAAGTAGTGTGTGCCCGTCTGTTGTGTGACTCTGGTAACTAGAGATCCCTCAGACCCTTTTAGTCAGT
GTGGAAAATCTCTAGCAGGGCCCGTTTAAACCCGCTGATCAGCCTCGACTGTGCCTTCTAGTTGCCAGCC
ATCTGTTGTTTGCCCCTCCCCCGTGCCTTCCTTGACCCTGGAAGGTGCCACTCCCACTGTCCTTTCCTAA
TAAAATGAGGAAATTGCATCGCATTGTCTGAGTAGGTGTCATTCTATTCTGGGGGGTGGGGTGGGGCAGG
ACAGCAAGGGGGAGGATTGGGAAGACAATAGCAGGCATGCTGGGGATGCGGTGGGCTCTATGGCTTCTGA
GGCGGAAAGAACCAGCCATTAATGAAAAGAACCAGCCATTAATGAATCGGCCAACGCGCGGGGAGAGGCG
GTTTGCGTATTGGGCGCTCTTCCGCTTCCTCGCTCACTGACTCGCTGCGCTCGGTCGTTCGGCTGCGGCG
AGCGGTATCAGCTCACTCAAAGGCGGTAATACGGTTATCCACAGAATCAGGGGATAACGCAGGAAAGAAC
ATGTGAGCAAAAGGCCAGCAAAAGGCCAGGAACCGTAAAAAGGCCGCGTTGCTGGCGTTTTTCCATAGGC
TCCGCCCCCCTGACGAGCATCACAAAAATCGACGCTCAAGTCAGAGGTGGCGAAACCCGACAGGACTATA
AAGATACCAGGCGTTTCCCCCTGGAAGCTCCCTCGTGCGCTCTCCTGTTCCGACCCTGCCGCTTACCGGA
TACCTGTCCGCCTTTCTCCCTTCGGGAAGCGTGGCGCTTTCTCATAGCTCACGCTGTAGGTATCTCAGTT
CGGTGTAGGTCGTTCGCTCCAAGCTGGGCTGTGTGCACGAACCCCCCGTTCAGCCCGACCGCTGCGCCTT
ATCCGGTAACTATCGTCTTGAGTCCAACCCGGTAAGACACGACTTATCGCCACTGGCAGCAGCCACTGGT
AACAGGATTAGCAGAGCGAGGTATGTAGGCGGTGCTACAGAGTTCTTGAAGTGGTGGCCTAACTACGGCT
ACACTAGAAGAACAGTATTTGGTATCTGCGCTCTGCTGAAGCCAGTTACCTTCGGAAAAAGAGTTGGTAG
CTCTTGATCCGGCAAACAAACCACCGCTGGTAGCGGTGGTTTTTTTGTTTGCAAGCAGCAGATTACGCGC
AGAAAAAAAGGATCTCAAGAAGATCCTTTGATCTTTTCTACGGGGTCTGACGCTCAGTGGAACGAAAACT
CACGTTAAGGGATTTTGGTCATGAGATTATCAAAAAGGATCTTCACCTAGATCCTTTTAAATTAAAAATG
AAGTTTTAAATCAATCTAAAGTATATATGAGTAAACTTGGTCTGACAGTTACCAATGCTTAATCAGTGAG
GCACCTATCTCAGCGATCTGTCTATTTCGTTCATCCATAGTTGCCTGACTCCCCGTCGTGTAGATAACTA
CGATACGGGAGGGCTTACCATCTGGCCCCAGTGCTGCAATGATACCGCGAGACCCACGCTCACCGGCTCC
AGATTTATCAGCAATAAACCAGCCAGCCGGAAGGGCCGAGCGCAGAAGTGGTCCTGCAACTTTATCCGCC
TCCATCCAGTCTATTAATTGTTGCCGGGAAGCTAGAGTAAGTAGTTCGCCAGTTAATAGTTTGCGCAACG
TTGTTGCCATTGCTACAGGCATCGTGGTGTCACGCTCGTCGTTTGGTATGGCTTCATTCAGCTCCGGTTC
CCAACGATCAAGGCGAGTTACATGATCCCCCATGTTGTGCAAAAAAGCGGTTAGCTCCTTCGGTCCTCCG
ATCGTTGTCAGAAGTAAGTTGGCCGCAGTGTTATCACTCATGGTTATGGCAGCACTGCATAATTCTCTTA
CTGTCATGCCATCCGTAAGATGCTTTTCTGTGACTGGTGAGTACTCAACCAAGTCATTCTGAGAATAGTG
TATGCGGCGACCGAGTTGCTCTTGCCCGGCGTCAATACGGGATAATACCGCGCCACATAGCAGAACTTTA
AAAGTGCTCATCATTGGAAAACGTTCTTCGGGGCGAAAACTCTCAAGGATCTTACCGCTGTTGAGATCCA
GTTCGATGTAACCCACTCGTGCACCCAACTGATCTTCAGCATCTTTTACTTTCACCAGCGTTTCTGGGTG
AGCAAAAACAGGAAGGCAAAATGCCGCAAAAAAGGGAATAAGGGCGACACGGAAATGTTGAATACTCATA
CTCTTCCTTTTTCAATATTATTGAAGCATTTATCAGGGTTATTGTCTCATGAGCGGATACATATTTGAAT
GTATTTAGAAAAATAAACAAATAGGGGTTCCGCGCACATTTCCCCGAAAAGTGCCACCTGAC
